Addgene plasmid #233986: makeTCR_Hs.TRAV8-2
Purpose: Hs TRAV gene for makeTCR assembly
Depositing lab: Michael Platten. Depositing organization: Deutsches Krebsforschungszentrum (DKFZ). Publication: makeTCR: A Modular Platform for Rapid, Flexible, Scalable, Single-Step T Cell Receptor Synthesis. Hamberger M, Neuhoff M-T, Pietrantonio SV, Boschert T, Maldonado Torres C, Errerd A, Tan CL, Lindner JM, Platten M, Green EW. bioRxiv 2025.04.27.647198 10.1101/2025.04.27.647198.
Backbone
  Vector backbone: pmakeTCR
  Backbone manufacturer: custom
  Backbone size w/o insert (bp): 1710
  Vector type: Synthetic Biology
Growth in bacteria
  Bacterial resistance: Chloramphenicol, 25 μg/mL
  Growth temperature: 37°C
  Growth strain: DH5alpha
  Copy number: High Copy
Gene/Insert
  Gene/Insert name: TRAV8-2 (alt name: ENSG00000211786)
  Species: H. sapiens (human)
  Insert size (bp): 331
  Entrez Gene: TRAV8-2 (a.k.a. TCRAV1S5, TCRAV8S2, TRAV82)
  Promoter: n/a
  Cloning method: Restriction Enzyme; 5′ cloning site GATG (not destroyed); 3′ cloning site CTGT (not destroyed)
  Sequencing primers: 5′ M13 (-21) Forward; 3′ M13 Reverse
Resource information
  A portion of this plasmid was derived from a plasmid made by: synthetic
Terms and licenses: Academic/Nonprofit Terms; Industry Terms: Not Available to Industry
Depositor comments: Please visit https://doi.org/10.1101/2025.04.27.647198 for bioRxiv preprint.
How to cite: makeTCR_Hs.TRAV8-2 was a gift from Michael Platten (Addgene plasmid # 233986 ; http://n2t.net/addgene:233986 ; RRID:Addgene_233986)
