[The description below was written by a language model from this plasmid's Addgene catalogue record and pLannotate feature annotations shown in this document.]
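Description:
makeTCR_Hs.TRAV8-2 is a small (about 2 kb) synthetic-biology part plasmid that stores a single human T cell receptor alpha variable gene segment, TRAV8-2, as a module for the makeTCR assembly platform. It is built on the custom pmakeTCR backbone (about 1.7 kb), a minimal bacterial cloning vector with no elements for expression in mammalian cells. It is propagated in E. coli from a high-copy ColE1/pUC-type origin. Selection is by chloramphenicol resistance, with the cat gene driven by its own promoter. The resistance cassette and origin are bracketed by short transcription terminators (tonB, T7Te and T3Te), which insulate the stored part from read-through transcription. A short lacZα remnant is also annotated and appears to be a leftover of the cloning region rather than a functional screening marker.

The roughly 330 bp insert has no promoter, as expected for a donor module rather than an expression construct. It is flanked by defined four-base junctions at its 5′ and 3′ ends that are listed as not destroyed. This suggests the segment is excised with set overhangs and ligated in order with the other TCR modules, although the record does not name the enzyme or describe the assembly chemistry. The automated annotation labels the insert as a fragment of a mouse TCR alpha V-region protein. This most likely reflects homology-based matching, since the catalogue entry identifies the insert as human TRAV8-2. M13 forward and reverse primer sites flank the insert for sequence verification. The plasmid is intended as one component of a library of V-gene parts for rapid, modular, single-step synthesis of full T cell receptor constructs.
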