Features (pLannotate 1.2.2; 8 found; start..end, strand, type, name):
      9..338     +  CDS            TVA1_MOUSE (fragment): Experimental evidence at protein level: Swiss-Prot protein existence level 1. From Mus musculus (Mouse).
    426..457     +  terminator     tonB terminator: bidirectional E. coli tonB-P14 transcription terminator
    458..560     +  promoter       cat promoter: promoter of the E. coli cat gene encoding chloramphenicol acetyltransferase
    561..1217    +  CDS            cat: CAT_ECOLX - Experimental evidence at protein level: Swiss-Prot protein existence level 1. This enzyme is an effector of chloramphenicol resistance in bacteria. From Escherichia coli. This protein is used as a marker in many commonly used cloning vectors, such as pACYC184.
   1244..1271    +  terminator     T7Te terminator: phage T7 early transcription terminator
   1283..1870    -  rep_origin     ori: high-copy-number ColE1/pMB1/pBR322/pUC origin of replication
   1892..1921    -  terminator     T3Te terminator: phage T3 early transcription terminator
   1993..2012    -  CDS            lacZα (fragment): LacZα fragment of β-galactosidase; lacZ fragment
>Addgene plasmid #233986 | makeTCR_Hs.TRAV8-2 | addgene full sequence | sequence record 468306 | Addgene NGS Result
CGTCTCAGATGCTCCTGCTGCTCGTCCCAGTGCTCGAGGTGATTTTTACTCTGGGAGGAACCAGAGCCCA
GTCGGTGACCCAGCTTGACAGCCATGTCTCTGTCTCTGAAGGAACCCCGGTGCTGTTGAGGTGCAACTAC
TCATCTTCTTATTCACCATCTCTCTTCTGGTATGTGCAACACCCCAACAAAGGACTCCAGCTTCTCCTGA
AGTACACATCAGCGGCCACCCTGGTTAAAGGCATCAACGGTTTTGAGGCTGAATTTAAGAAGAGTGAAAC
CTCCTTCCACCTGACGAAACCATCAGCCCATATGAGCGACGCGGCTGAGTACTTCTGTTGAGACGCAGGG
AAGATGGCCGCGAAGAAAACGTCATAGCTGTTTCCTGACTGACCATTTAAATCATACCTGACCTCCATAG
CAGAAAGTCAAAAGCCTCCGACCGGAGGCTTTTGACTTGATCGGCACGTAAGAGGTTCCAACTTTCACCA
TAATGAAATAAGATCACTACCGGGCGTATTTTTTGAGTTATCGAGATTTTCAGGAGCTAAGGAAGCTAAA
ATGGAGAAAAAAATCACTGGATATACCACCGTTGATATATCCCAATGGCATCGTAAAGAACATTTTGAGG
CATTTCAGTCAGTTGCTCAATGTACCTATAACCAGACCGTTCAGCTGGATATTACGGCCTTTTTAAAGAC
CGTAAAGAAAAATAAGCACAAGTTTTATCCGGCCTTTATTCACATTCTTGCCCGCCTGATGAATGCTCAT
CCGGAATTTCGTATGGCAATGAAAGACGGTGAGCTGGTGATATGGGATAGTGTTCACCCTTGTTACACCG
TTTTCCATGAGCAAACTGAAACGTTTTCATCGCTCTGGAGTGAATACCACGACGATTTCCGGCAGTTTCT
ACACATATATTCGCAAGATGTGGCGTGTTACGGTGAAAACCTGGCCTATTTCCCTAAAGGGTTTATTGAG
AATATGTTTTTTGTCTCAGCCAATCCCTGGGTGAGTTTCACCAGTTTTGATTTAAACGTGGCCAATATGG
ACAACTTCTTCGCCCCCGTTTTCACCATGGGCAAATATTATACGCAAGGCGACAAGGTGCTGATGCCGCT
GGCGATTCAGGTTCATCATGCCGTTTGTGATGGCTTCCATGTCGGCAGAATGCTTAATGAATTACAACAG
TACTGCGATGAGTGGCAGGGCGGGGCGTAATGAGGGCCCAAATGTAATCACCTGGCTCACCTTCGGGTGG
GCCTTTCTGCGTTGCTGGCGTTTTTCCATAGGCTCCGCCCCCCTGACGAGCATCACAAAAATCGATGCTC
AAGTCAGAGGTGGCGAAACCCGACAGGACTATAAAGATACCAGGCGTTTCCCCCTGGAAGCTCCCTCGTG
CGCTCTCCTGTTCCGACCCTGCCGCTTACCGGATACCTGTCCGCCTTTCTCCCTTCGGGAAGCGTGGCGC
TTTCTCATAGCTCACGCTGTAGGTATCTCAGTTCGGTGTAGGTCGTTCGCTCCAAGCTGGGCTGTGTGCA
CGAACCCCCCGTTCAGCCCGACCGCTGCGCCTTATCCGGTAACTATCGTCTTGAGTCCAACCCGGTAAGA
CACGACTTATCGCCACTGGCAGCAGCCACTGGTAACAGGATTAGCAGAGCGAGGTATGTAGGCGGTGCTA
CAGAGTTCTTGAAGTGGTGGCCTAACTACGGCTACACTAGAAGAACAGTATTTGGTATCTGCGCTCTGCT
GAAGCCAGTTACCTCGGAAAAAGAGTTGGTAGCTCTTGATCCGGCAAACAAACCACCGCTGGTAGCGGTG
GTTTTTTTGTTTGCAAGCAGCAGATTACGCGCAGAAAAAAAGGATCTCAAGAAGATCCTTTGATTTTCTA
CCGAAGAAAGGCCCACCCGTGAAGGTGAGCCAGTGAGTTGATTGCAGTCCAGTTACGCTGGAGTCTGAGG
CTCGTCCTGAATGATATCAAGCTTGAATTCGTTTGTAAAACGACGGCCAGTGCTAACCGTATCGCATTGG
CCATACCTACA
